Addgene plasmid #169334: pCDNA5/FRT/TO_H2B_HaloTag9
Purpose: Nuclear expression of HaloTag9 in mammalian cells
Depositing lab: Kai Johnsson. Depositing organization: Max Planck Institute for Medical Research. Publication: Engineered HaloTag variants for fluorescence lifetime multiplexing. Frei MS, Tarnawski M, Roberti MJ, Koch B, Hiblot J, Johnsson K. Nat Methods. 2021 Dec 16. pii: 10.1038/s41592-021-01341-x. doi: 10.1038/s41592-021-01341-x. PubMed 34916672.
Backbone
  Vector backbone: pCDNA5/FRT/TO
  Vector type: Mammalian Expression
  Selectable markers: Hygromycin
Growth in bacteria
  Bacterial resistance: Ampicillin, 100 μg/mL
  Growth temperature: 37°C
  Growth strain: DH5alpha
  Copy number: High Copy
Gene/Insert
  Gene/Insert name: H2B-HaloTag9
  Species: H. sapiens (human)
  Mutation: HaloTag9 = HaloTag7-Q165H-P174R
  Entrez Gene: H2BC21 (a.k.a. GL105, H2B, H2B-GL105, H2B.1, H2BE, H2BFQ, H2BGL105, H2BQ, HIST2H2BE)
  Tag / fusion protein: HaloTag9 (N terminal on insert)
  Cloning method: Gibson Cloning
  Sequencing primers: 5′ Unknown
Terms and licenses: Academic/Nonprofit Terms; Industry Terms: Not Available to Industry
How to cite: pCDNA5/FRT/TO_H2B_HaloTag9 was a gift from Kai Johnsson (Addgene plasmid # 169334 ; http://n2t.net/addgene:169334 ; RRID:Addgene_169334)
