[The description below was written by a language model from this plasmid's Addgene catalogue record and pLannotate feature annotations shown in this document.]
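Description:
pCDNA5/FRT/TO_H2B_HaloTag9 is a 6.4 kb mammalian expression plasmid built on the pCDNA5/FRT/TO backbone. It is propagated in E. coli at high copy from a ColE1/pUC-type origin under ampicillin selection (AmpR with its bla promoter). Other bacterial features annotated in the sequence are fragments or remnants, including a partial f1 ori, lac promoter/operator elements and a bom fragment.

The payload is a fusion of human histone H2B with HaloTag9, a self-labelling dehalogenase-derived tag that reacts covalently with chloroalkane ligands. The record defines HaloTag9 as HaloTag7 carrying Q165H and P174R. Expression is driven by the CMV enhancer and promoter. Short tet-operator-like annotations follow directly downstream, consistent with the tetracycline-regulated "TO" design, in which transcription is repressed in cells expressing Tet repressor and induced by tetracycline or doxycycline. The bGH polyadenylation signal terminates the transcript.

The catalogue lists the tag as N-terminal, but the feature table places the H2B coding sequence upstream of HaloTag, so the tag appears to sit at the C-terminus of H2B. The catalogue also links the insert to H2BC21, whereas the annotation matches H2B to HIST1H2BJ.

Downstream, an FRT site directly precedes a hygromycin resistance gene with an SV40 poly(A) signal. No complete promoter is annotated for this marker. This fits the Flp-mediated integration scheme, in which recombination into a genomic FRT docking site supplies the promoter and makes correctly integrated cells hygromycin resistant.

The stated purpose is nuclear expression of HaloTag9, with H2B targeting it to chromatin. The associated publication title concerns engineered HaloTag variants for fluorescence lifetime multiplexing.
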