Features (pLannotate 1.2.2; 22 found; start..end, strand, type, name):
     28..80      -  misc_feature   bom (fragment): basis of mobility region from pBR322
    235..614     +  enhancer       CMV enhancer: human cytomegalovirus immediate early enhancer
    615..818     +  promoter       CMV promoter: human cytomegalovirus (CMV) immediate early promoter
    820..839     +  promoter       PLtetO-1 promoter (fragment): modified phage lambda PL promoter with tet operator sites (Lutz and Bujard, 1997)
    841..860     +  promoter       PLtetO-1 promoter (fragment): modified phage lambda PL promoter with tet operator sites (Lutz and Bujard, 1997)
    868..901     +  promoter       TRE3GV promoter (fragment): 3rd-generation Tet-responsive promoter that can be activated by binding of Tet-On® 3G, optimized for retroviral and lentiviral vectors
   1043..1420    +  CDS            H2B: human histone H2B; HIST1H2BJ
   1433..2316    +  CDS            HaloTag® (fragment): modified bacterial dehalogenase that forms covalent bonds with chloroalkane derivatives
   2370..2594    +  polyA_signal   bGH poly(A) signal: bovine growth hormone polyadenylation signal
   2598..2619    +  promoter       SV40 promoter (fragment): SV40 enhancer and early promoter
   2640..2873    +  rep_origin     f1 ori (fragment) (sequence partly withheld): f1 bacteriophage origin of replication; arrow indicates direction of (+) strand synthesis
   2878..2925    +  protein_bind   FRT: FLP-mediated recombination occurs in the 8-bp core sequence TCTAGAAA (Turan and Bode, 2011). FLP recombinase from the Saccharomyces cerevisiae 2μ plasmid
   2933..3955    +  CDS            HygR: aminoglycoside phosphotransferase from E. coli; aph(4)-Ia; confers resistance to hygromycin
   3965..4090    +  CDS            ble (fragment): BLE_KLEPN - Experimental evidence at protein level: Swiss-Prot protein existence level 1. Binding protein with a strong affinity to the bleomycin family of antibiotics. Binds to CL990; an antimitotic-antibiotic compound. From Klebsiella pneumoniae.
   4085..4206    +  polyA_signal   SV40 poly(A) signal: SV40 polyadenylation signal
   4279..4295    -  protein_bind   lac operator: The lac repressor binds to the lac operator to inhibit transcription in E. coli. This inhibition can be relieved by adding lactose or isopropyl-β-D-thiogalactopyranoside (IPTG). lac repressor encoded by lacI
   4303..4333    -  promoter       lac promoter: promoter for the E. coli lac operon
   4348..4369    -  protein_bind   CAP binding site: CAP binding activates transcription in the presence of cAMP. E. coli catabolite activator protein
   4382..4474    -  CDS            lacI (fragment): lac repressor; lacI; The lac repressor binds to the lac operator to inhibit transcription in E. coli. This inhibition can be relieved by adding lactose or isopropyl-β-D-thiogalactopyranoside (IPTG).
   4657..5245    -  rep_origin     ori: high-copy-number ColE1/pMB1/pBR322/pUC origin of replication
   5416..6276    -  CDS            AmpR: β-lactamase; bla; confers resistance to ampicillin, carbenicillin, and related antibiotics
   6277..6381    -  promoter       AmpR promoter: bla
>Addgene plasmid #169334 | pCDNA5/FRT/TO_H2B_HaloTag9 | addgene full sequence | sequence record 333242 | Addgene NGS Result
GACGGATCGGGAGATCTCCCGATCCCCTATGGTGCACTCTCAGTACAATCTGCTCTGATGCCGCATAGTT
AAGCCAGTATCTGCTCCCTGCTTGTGTGTTGGAGGTCGCTGAGTAGTGCGCGAGCAAAATTTAAGCTACA
ACAAGGCAAGGCTTGACCGACAATTGCATGAAGAATCTGCTTAGGGTTAGGCGTTTTGCGCTGCTTCGCG
ATGTACGGGCCAGATATACGCGTTGACATTGATTATTGACTAGTTATTAATAGTAATCAATTACGGGGTC
ATTAGTTCATAGCCCATATATGGAGTTCCGCGTTACATAACTTACGGTAAATGGCCCGCCTGGCTGACCG
CCCAACGACCCCCGCCCATTGACGTCAATAATGACGTATGTTCCCATAGTAACGCCAATAGGGACTTTCC
ATTGACGTCAATGGGTGGAGTATTTACGGTAAACTGCCCACTTGGCAGTACATCAAGTGTATCATATGCC
AAGTACGCCCCCTATTGACGTCAATGACGGTAAATGGCCCGCCTGGCATTATGCCCAGTACATGACCTTA
TGGGACTTTCCTACTTGGCAGTACATCTACGTATTAGTCATCGCTATTACCATGGTGATGCGGTTTTGGC
AGTACATCAATGGGCGTGGATAGCGGTTTGACTCACGGGGATTTCCAAGTCTCCACCCCATTGACGTCAA
TGGGAGTTTGTTTTGGCACCAAAATCAACGGGACTTTCCAAAATGTCGTAACAACTCCGCCCCATTGACG
CAAATGGGCGGTAGGCGTGTACGGTGGGAGGTCTATATAAGCAGAGCTCTCCCTATCAGTGATAGAGATC
TCCCTATCAGTGATAGAGATCGTCGACGAGCTCGTTTAGTGAACCGTCAGATCGCCTGGAGACGCCATCC
ACGCTGTTTTGACCTCCATAGAAGACACCGGGACCGATCCAGCCTCCGGACTCTAGCGTTTAAACTTAAG
CTTGGTACCGAGCTCGGATCCACTAGTCCAGTGTGGTGGAATTCTGCAGATATCCAGCAACCATGCCAGA
GCCAGCGAAGTCTGCTCCCGCCCCGAAAAAGGGCTCCAAGAAGGCGGTGACTAAGGCGCAGAAGAAAGGC
GGCAAGAAGCGCAAGCGCAGCCGCAAGGAGAGCTATTCCATCTATGTGTACAAGGTTCTGAAGCAGGTCC
ACCCTGACACCGGCATTTCGTCCAAGGCCATGGGCATCATGAATTCGTTTGTGAACGACATTTTCGAGCG
CATCGCAGGTGAGGCTTCCCGCCTGGCGCATTACAACAAGCGCTCGACCATCACCTCCAGGGAGATCCAG
ACGGCCGTGCGCCTGCTGCTGCCTGGGGAGTTGGCCAAGCACGCCGTGTCCGAGGGTACTAAGGCCATCA
CCAAGTACACCAGCGCTAAGGCTAGCGGATCCGAAATCGGTACTGGCTTTCCATTCGACCCCCATTATGT
GGAAGTCCTGGGCGAGCGCATGCACTACGTCGATGTTGGTCCGCGCGATGGCACCCCTGTGCTGTTCCTG
CACGGTAACCCGACCTCCTCCTACGTGTGGCGCAACATCATCCCGCATGTTGCACCGACCCATCGCTGCA
TTGCTCCAGACCTGATCGGTATGGGCAAATCCGACAAACCAGACCTGGGTTATTTCTTCGACGACCACGT
CCGCTTCATGGATGCCTTCATCGAAGCCCTGGGTCTGGAAGAGGTCGTCCTGGTCATTCACGACTGGGGC
TCCGCTCTGGGTTTCCACTGGGCCAAGCGCAATCCAGAGCGCGTCAAAGGTATTGCATTTATGGAGTTCA
TCCGCCCTATCCCGACCTGGGACGAATGGCCAGAATTTGCCCGCGAGACCTTCCAGGCCTTCCGCACCAC
CGACGTCGGCCGCAAGCTGATCATCGATCATAACGTTTTTATCGAGGGTACGCTGCGTATGGGTGTCGTC
CGCCCGCTGACTGAAGTCGAGATGGACCATTACCGCGAGCCGTTCCTGAATCCTGTTGACCGCGAGCCAC
TGTGGCGCTTCCCAAACGAGCTGCCAATCGCCGGTGAGCCAGCGAACATCGTCGCGCTGGTCGAAGAATA
CATGGACTGGCTGCACCAGTCCCCTGTCCCGAAGCTGCTGTTCTGGGGCACCCCAGGCGTTCTGATCCCA
CCGGCCGAAGCCGCTCGCCTGGCCAAAAGCCTGCCTAACTGCAAGGCTGTGGACATCGGCCCGGGTCTGA
ATCTGCTGCAAGAAGACAACCCGGACCTGATCGGCAGCGAGATCGCGCGCTGGCTGTCTACTCTGGAGAT
TTCCGGTTAGTAACCGCTCGAGTCTAGAGGGCCCGTTTAAACCCGCTGATCAGCCTCGACTGTGCCTTCT
AGTTGCCAGCCATCTGTTGTTTGCCCCTCCCCCGTGCCTTCCTTGACCCTGGAAGGTGCCACTCCCACTG
TCCTTTCCTAATAAAATGAGGAAATTGCATCGCATTGTCTGAGTAGGTGTCATTCTATTCTGGGGGGTGG
GGTGGGGCAGGACAGCAAGGGGGAGGATTGGGAAGACAATAGCAGGCATGCTGGGGATGCGGTGGGCTCT
ATGGCTTCTGAGGCGGAAAGAACCAGCTGGGGCTCTAGGGGGTATCCCC
[124 nt withheld, positions 2640-2763]
C
[91 nt withheld, positions 2765-2855]
AGGGTGATGGTTCACGTACCTAGAAGTTCCTATTCCGAAGTTCCTATTCTCTAGAAAGTATAGGAACTTC
CTTGGCCAAAAAGCCTGAACTCACCGCGACGTCTGTCGAGAAGTTTCTGATCGAAAAGTTCGACAGCGTC
TCCGACCTGATGCAGCTCTCGGAGGGCGAAGAATCTCGTGCTTTCAGCTTCGATGTAGGAGGGCGTGGAT
ATGTCCTGCGGGTAAATAGCTGCGCCGATGGTTTCTACAAAGATCGTTATGTTTATCGGCACTTTGCATC
GGCCGCGCTCCCGATTCCGGAAGTGCTTGACATTGGGGAATTCAGCGAGAGCCTGACCTATTGCATCTCC
CGCCGTGCACAGGGTGTCACGTTGCAAGACCTGCCTGAAACCGAACTGCCCGCTGTTCTGCAGCCGGTCG
CGGAGGCCATGGATGCGATCGCTGCGGCCGATCTTAGCCAGACGAGCGGGTTCGGCCCATTCGGACCGCA
AGGAATCGGTCAATACACTACATGGCGTGATTTCATATGCGCGATTGCTGATCCCCATGTGTATCACTGG
CAAACTGTGATGGACGACACCGTCAGTGCGTCCGTCGCGCAGGCTCTCGATGAGCTGATGCTTTGGGCCG
AGGACTGCCCCGAAGTCCGGCACCTCGTGCACGCGGATTTCGGCTCCAACAATGTCCTGACGGACAATGG
CCGCATAACAGCGGTCATTGACTGGAGCGAGGCGATGTTCGGGGATTCCCAATACGAGGTCGCCAACATC
TTCTTCTGGAGGCCGTGGTTGGCTTGTATGGAGCAGCAGACGCGCTACTTCGAGCGGAGGCATCCGGAGC
TTGCAGGATCGCCGCGGCTCCGGGCGTATATGCTCCGCATTGGTCTTGACCAACTCTATCAGAGCTTGGT
TGACGGCAATTTCGATGATGCAGCTTGGGCGCAGGGTCGATGCGACGCAATCGTCCGATCCGGAGCCGGG
ACTGTCGGGCGTACACAAATCGCCCGCAGAAGCGCGGCCGTCTGGACCGATGGCTGTGTAGAAGTACTCG
CCGATAGTGGAAACCGACGCCCCAGCACTCGTCCGAGGGCAAAGGAATAGCACGTACTACGAGATTTCGA
TTCCACCGCCGCCTTCTATGAAAGGTTGGGCTTCGGAATCGTTTTCCGGGACGCCGGCTGGATGATCCTC
CAGCGCGGGGATCTCATGCTGGAGTTCTTCGCCCACCCCAACTTGTTTATTGCAGCTTATAATGGTTACA
AATAAAGCAATAGCATCACAAATTTCACAAATAAAGCATTTTTTTCACTGCATTCTAGTTGTGGTTTGTC
CAAACTCATCAATGTATCTTATCATGTCTGTATACCGTCGACCTCTAGCTAGAGCTTGGCGTAATCATGG
TCATAGCTGTTTCCTGTGTGAAATTGTTATCCGCTCACAATTCCACACAACATACGAGCCGGAAGCATAA
AGTGTAAAGCCTGGGGTGCCTAATGAGTGAGCTAACTCACATTAATTGCGTTGCGCTCACTGCCCGCTTT
CCAGTCGGGAAACCTGTCGTGCCAGCTGCATTAATGAATCGGCCAACGCGCGGGGAGAGGCGGTTTGCGT
ATTGGGCGCTCTTCCGCTTCCTCGCTCACTGACTCGCTGCGCTCGGTCGTTCGGCTGCGGCGAGCGGTAT
CAGCTCACTCAAAGGCGGTAATACGGTTATCCACAGAATCAGGGGATAACGCAGGAAAGAACATGTGAGC
AAAAGGCCAGCAAAAGGCCAGGAACCGTAAAAAGGCCGCGTTGCTGGCGTTTTTCCATAGGCTCCGCCCC
CCTGACGAGCATCACAAAAATCGACGCTCAAGTCAGAGGTGGCGAAACCCGACAGGACTATAAAGATACC
AGGCGTTTCCCCCTGGAAGCTCCCTCGTGCGCTCTCCTGTTCCGACCCTGCCGCTTACCGGATACCTGTC
CGCCTTTCTCCCTTCGGGAAGCGTGGCGCTTTCTCATAGCTCACGCTGTAGGTATCTCAGTTCGGTGTAG
GTCGTTCGCTCCAAGCTGGGCTGTGTGCACGAACCCCCCGTTCAGCCCGACCGCTGCGCCTTATCCGGTA
ACTATCGTCTTGAGTCCAACCCGGTAAGACACGACTTATCGCCACTGGCAGCAGCCACTGGTAACAGGAT
TAGCAGAGCGAGGTATGTAGGCGGTGCTACAGAGTTCTTGAAGTGGTGGCCTAACTACGGCTACACTAGA
AGAACAGTATTTGGTATCTGCGCTCTGCTGAAGCCAGTTACCTTCGGAAAAAGAGTTGGTAGCTCTTGAT
CCGGCAAACAAACCACCGCTGGTAGCGGTGGTTTTTTTGTTTGCAAGCAGCAGATTACGCGCAGAAAAAA
AGGATCTCAAGAAGATCCTTTGATCTTTTCTACGGGGTCTGACGCTCAGTGGAACGAAAACTCACGTTAA
GGGATTTTGGTCATGAGATTATCAAAAAGGATCTTCACCTAGATCCTTTTAAATTAAAAATGAAGTTTTA
AATCAATCTAAAGTATATATGAGTAAACTTGGTCTGACAGTTACCAATGCTTAATCAGTGAGGCACCTAT
CTCAGCGATCTGTCTATTTCGTTCATCCATAGTTGCCTGACTCCCCGTCGTGTAGATAACTACGATACGG
GAGGGCTTACCATCTGGCCCCAGTGCTGCAATGATACCGCGAGACCCACGCTCACCGGCTCCAGATTTAT
CAGCAATAAACCAGCCAGCCGGAAGGGCCGAGCGCAGAAGTGGTCCTGCAACTTTATCCGCCTCCATCCA
GTCTATTAATTGTTGCCGGGAAGCTAGAGTAAGTAGTTCGCCAGTTAATAGTTTGCGCAACGTTGTTGCC
ATTGCTACAGGCATCGTGGTGTCACGCTCGTCGTTTGGTATGGCTTCATTCAGCTCCGGTTCCCAACGAT
CAAGGCGAGTTACATGATCCCCCATGTTGTGCAAAAAAGCGGTTAGCTCCTTCGGTCCTCCGATCGTTGT
CAGAAGTAAGTTGGCCGCAGTGTTATCACTCATGGTTATGGCAGCACTGCATAATTCTCTTACTGTCATG
CCATCCGTAAGATGCTTTTCTGTGACTGGTGAGTACTCAACCAAGTCATTCTGAGAATAGTGTATGCGGC
GACCGAGTTGCTCTTGCCCGGCGTCAATACGGGATAATACCGCGCCACATAGCAGAACTTTAAAAGTGCT
CATCATTGGAAAACGTTCTTCGGGGCGAAAACTCTCAAGGATCTTACCGCTGTTGAGATCCAGTTCGATG
TAACCCACTCGTGCACCCAACTGATCTTCAGCATCTTTTACTTTCACCAGCGTTTCTGGGTGAGCAAAAA
CAGGAAGGCAAAATGCCGCAAAAAAGGGAATAAGGGCGACACGGAAATGTTGAATACTCATACTCTTCCT
TTTTCAATATTATTGAAGCATTTATCAGGGTTATTGTCTCATGAGCGGATACATATTTGAATGTATTTAG
AAAAATAAACAAATAGGGGTTCCGCGCACATTTCCCCGAAAAGTGCCACCTGACGTC
